>Addgene plasmid #89712 | T7-WbpE-His6 | addgene full sequence | sequence record 205283 | Addgene NGS Result
TAATACGACTCACTATAGGGGAATTGTGAGCGGATAACAATTCCCCTCTAGAAATAATTTTGTTTAACTT
TAAGAAGGAGATATACATATGGCTAGCATGACTGGTGGACAGCAAATGGGTCGCGGATCCATGATTGAAT
TCATCGACCTGAAGAACCAGCAAGCGCGTATCAAGGACAAGATCGATGCCGGTATCCAGCGCGTGCTGAG
ACACGGGCAGTACATTCTTGGCCCGGAAGTCACTGAGCTTGAGGATCGCCTCGCCGATTTCGTCGGCGCT
AAGTACTGCATCAGTTGCGCCAACGGTACTGACGCTCTACAGATTGTGCAGATGGCCTTGGGTGTTGGCC
CAGGTGACGAAGTAATCACCCCTGGTTTTACTTATGTTGCGACAGCGGAGACCGTCGCGCTTTTGGGAGC
CAAGCCGGTTTACGTGGATATTGATCCACGCACCTACAATCTTGATCCGCAGTTGCTGGAGGCTGCGATC
ACACCGCGTACGAAGGCTATCATTCCTGTTTCGCTGTATGGCCAGTGTGCAGACTTCGATGCAATCAACG
CCATTGCCTCCAAATATGGTATCCCTGTCATTGAGGATGCTGCACAGAGCTTCGGTGCTTCGTACAAGGG
TAAGCGTTCTTGTAATCTGAGTACCGTTGCCTGCACCAGCTTCTTCCCGAGCAAACCGTTGGGTTGCTAT
GGGGATGGTGGAGCGATCTTCACTAACGACGATGAACTGGCTACTGCTATTCGTCAAATTGCCCGGCATG
GTCAGGACCGCCGCTATCATCACATTCGTGTGGGGGTGAATAGTCGGTTGGACACATTGCAGGCTGCGAT
TCTTCTACCGAAGCTTGAAATTTTCGAGGAGGAGATTGCGTTGCGCCAGAAGGTAGCCGCGGAGTATGAC
CTATCACTGAAACAGGTCGGTATCGGCACGCCGTTTATTGAAGTGAATAACATCAGTGTTTATGCCCAGT
ATACGGTGCGTATGGATAATCGAGAGTCTGTTCAGGCTTCTTTGAAAGCTGCCGGGGTTCCAACTGCTGT
GCATTACCCTATTCCGCTTAATAAGCAGCCTGCTGTTGCGGATGAGAAAGCGAAACTACCAGTGGGTGAC
AAGGCTGCTACTCAAGTAATGAGCCTACCCATGCATCCCTATCTGGATACGGCATCCATCAAAATCATCT
GTGCTGCGTTGACGAATCTCGAGCACCACCACCACCACCACTGAGATCCGGCTGCTAACAAAGCCCGAAA
GGAAGCTGAGTTGGCTGCTGCCACCGCTGAGCAATAACTAGCATAACCCCTTGGGGCCTCTAAACGGGTC
TTGAGGGGTTTTTTGCTGAAAGGAGGAACTATATCCGGATTGGCGAATGGG
[124 nt withheld, positions 1382-1505]
C
[91 nt withheld, positions 1507-1597]
A
[49 nt withheld, positions 1599-1647]
CCTTTGACGTTGGAGTCCACGTTCTTT
[37 nt withheld, positions 1675-1711]
ACCCTATCTCGGTCTATTCTTTTGATTTATAAGGGATTTTGCCGATTTCGGCCTATTGGTTAAAAAATGA
GCTGATTTAACAAAAATTTAACGCGAATTTTAACAAAATATTAACGCTTACAATTTAGGTGGCACTTTTC
GGGGAAATGTGCGCGGAACCCCTATTTGTTTATTTTTCTAAATACATTCAAATATGTATCCGCTCATGAA
TTAATTCTTAGAAAAACTCATCGAGCATCAAATGAAACTGCAATTTATTCATATCAGGATTATCAATACC
ATATTTTTGAAAAAGCCGTTTCTGTAATGAAGGAGAAAACTCACCGAGGCAGTTCCATAGGATGGCAAGA
TCCTGGTATCGGTCTGCGATTCCGACTCGTCCAACATCAATACAACCTATTAATTTCCCCTCGTCAAAAA
TAAGGTTATCAAGTGAGAAATCACCATGAGTGACGACTGAATCCGGTGAGAATGGCAAAAGTTTATGCAT
TTCTTTCCAGACTTGTTCAACAGGCCAGCCATTACGCTCGTCATCAAAATCACTCGCATCAACCAAACCG
TTATTCATTCGTGATTGCGCCTGAGCGAGACGAAATACGCGATCGCTGTTAAAAGGACAATTACAAACAG
GAATCGAATGCAACCGGCGCAGGAACACTGCCAGCGCATCAACAATATTTTCACCTGAATCAGGATATTC
TTCTAATACCTGGAATGCTGTTTTCCCGGGGATCGCAGTGGTGAGTAACCATGCATCATCAGGAGTACGG
ATAAAATGCTTGATGGTCGGAAGAGGCATAAATTCCGTCAGCCAGTTTAGTCTGACCATCTCATCTGTAA
CATCATTGGCAACGCTACCTTTGCCATGTTTCAGAAACAACTCTGGCGCATCGGGCTTCCCATACAATCG
ATAGATTGTCGCACCTGATTGCCCGACATTATCGCGAGCCCATTTATACCCATATAAATCAGCATCCATG
TTGGAATTTAATCGCGGCCTAGAGCAAGACGTTTCCCGTTGAATATGGCTCATAACACCCCTTGTATTAC
TGTTTATGTAAGCAGACAGTTTTATTGTTCATGACCAAAATCCCTTAACGTGAGTTTTCGTTCCACTGAG
CGTCAGACCCCGTAGAAAAGATCAAAGGATCTTCTTGAGATCCTTTTTTTCTGCGCGTAATCTGCTGCTT
GCAAACAAAAAAACCACCGCTACCAGCGGTGGTTTGTTTGCCGGATCAAGAGCTACCAACTCTTTTTCCG
AAGGTAACTGGCTTCAGCAGAGCGCAGATACCAAATACTGTCCTTCTAGTGTAGCCGTAGTTAGGCCACC
ACTTCAAGAACTCTGTAGCACCGCCTACATACCTCGCTCTGCTAATCCTGTTACCAGTGGCTGCTGCCAG
TGGCGATAAGTCGTGTCTTACCGGGTTGGACTCAAGACGATAGTTACCGGATAAGGCGCAGCGGTCGGGC
TGAACGGGGGGTTCGTGCACACAGCCCAGCTTGGAGCGAACGACCTACACCGAACTGAGATACCTACAGC
GTGAGCTATGAGAAAGCGCCACGCTTCCCGAAGGGAGAAAGGCGGACAGGTATCCGGTAAGCGGCAGGGT
CGGAACAGGAGAGCGCACGAGGGAGCTTCCAGGGGGAAACGCCTGGTATCTTTATAGTCCTGTCGGGTTT
CGCCACCTCTGACTTGAGCGTCGATTTTTGTGATGCTCGTCAGGGGGGCGGAGCCTATGGAAAAACGCCA
GCAACGCGGCCTTTTTACGGTTCCTGGCCTTTTGCTGGCCTTTTGCTCACATGTTCTTTCCTGCGTTATC
CCCTGATTCTGTGGATAACCGTATTACCGCCTTTGAGTGAGCTGATACCGCTCGCCGCAGCCGAACGACC
GAGCGCAGCGAGTCAGTGAGCGAGGAAGCGGAAGAGCGCCTGATGCGGTATTTTCTCCTTACGCATCTGT
GCGGTATTTCACACCGCAATGGTGCACTCTCAGTACAATCTGCTCTGATGCCGCATAGTTAAGCCAGTAT
ACACTCCGCTATCGCTACGTGACTGGGTCATGGCTGCGCCCCGACACCCGCCAACACCCGCTGACGCGCC
CTGACGGGCTTGTCTGCTCCCGGCATCCGCTTACAGACAAGCTGTGACCGTCTCCGGGAGCTGCATGTGT
CAGAGGTTTTCACCGTCATCACCGAAACGCGCGAGGCAGCTGCGGTAAAGCTCATCAGCGTGGTCGTGAA
GCGATTCACAGATGTCTGCCTGTTCATCCGCGTCCAGCTCGTTGAGTTTCTCCAGAAGCGTTAATGTCTG
GCTTCTGATAAAGCGGGCCATGTTAAGGGCGGTTTTTTCCTGTTTGGTCACTGATGCCTCCGTGTAAGGG
GGATTTCTGTTCATGGGGGTAATGATACCGATGAAACGAGAGAGGATGCTCACGATACGGGTTACTGATG
ATGAACATGCCCGGTTACTGGAACGTTGTGAGGGTAAACAACTGGCGGTATGGATGCGGCGGGACCAGAG
AAAAATCACTCAGGGTCAATGCCAGCGCTTCGTTAATACAGATGTAGGTGTTCCACAGGGTAGCCAGCAG
CATCCTGCGATGCAGATCCGGAACATAATGGTGCAGGGCGCTGACTTCCGCGTTTCCAGACTTTACGAAA
CACGGAAACCGAAGACCATTCATGTTGTTGCTCAGGTCGCAGACGTTTTGCAGCAGCAGTCGCTTCACGT
TCGCTCGCGTATCGGTGATTCATTCTGCTAACCAGTAAGGCAACCCCGCCAGCCTAGCCGGGTCCTCAAC
GACAGGAGCACGATCATGCGCACCCGTGGGGCCGCCATGCCGGCGATAATGGCCTGCTTCTCGCCGAAAC
GTTTGGTGGCGGGACCAGTGACGAAGGCTTGAGCGAGGGCGTGCAAGATTCCGAATACCGCAAGCGACAG
GCCGATCATCGTCGCGCTCCAGCGAAAGCGGTCCTCGCCGAAAATGACCCAGAGCGCTGCCGGCACCTGT
CCTACGAGTTGCATGATAAAGAAGACAGTCATAAGTGCGGCGACGATAGTCATGCCCCGCGCCCACCGGA
AGGAGCTGACTGGGTTGAAGGCTCTCAAGGGCATCGGTCGAGATCCCGGTGCCTAATGAGTGAGCTAACT
TACATTAATTGCGTTGCGCTCACTGCCCGCTTTCCAGTCGGGAAACCTGTCGTGCCAGCTGCATTAATGA
ATCGGCCAACGCGCGGGGAGAGGCGGTTTGCGTATTGGGCGCCAGGGTGGTTTTTCTTTTCACCAGTGAG
ACGGGCAACAGCTGATTGCCCTTCACCGCCTGGCCCTGAGAGAGTTGCAGCAAGCGGTCCACGCTGGTTT
GCCCCAGCAGGCGAAAATCCTGTTTGATGGTGGTTAACGGCGGGATATAACATGAGCTGTCTTCGGTATC
GTCGTATCCCACTACCGAGATATCCGCACCAACGCGCAGCCCGGACTCGGTAATGGCGCGCATTGCGCCC
AGCGCCATCTGATCGTTGGCAACCAGCATCGCAGTGGGAACGATGCCCTCATTCAGCATTTGCATGGTTT
GTTGAAAACCGGACATGGCACTCCAGTCGCCTTCCCGTTCCGCTATCGGCTGAATTTGATTGCGAGTGAG
ATATTTATGCCAGCCAGCCAGACGCAGACGCGCCGAGACAGAACTTAATGGGCCCGCTAACAGCGCGATT
TGCTGGTGACCCAATGCGACCAGATGCTCCACGCCCAGTCGCGTACCGTCTTCATGGGAGAAAATAATAC
TGTTGATGGGTGTCTGGTCAGAGACATCAAGAAATAACGCCGGAACATTAGTGCAGGCAGCTTCCACAGC
AATGGCATCCTGGTCATCCAGCGGATAGTTAATGATCAGCCCACTGACGCGTTGCGCGAGAAGATTGTGC
ACCGCCGCTTTACAGGCTTCGACGCCGCTTCGTTCTACCATCGACACCACCACGCTGGCACCCAGTTGAT
CGGCGCGAGATTTAATCGCCGCGACAATTTGCGACGGCGCGTGCAGGGCCAGACTGGAGGTGGCAACGCC
AATCAGCAACGACTGTTTGCCCGCCAGTTGTTGTGCCACGCGGTTGGGAATGTAATTCAGCTCCGCCATC
GCCGCTTCCACTTTTTCCCGCGTTTTCGCAGAAACGTGGCTGGCCTGGTTCACCACGCGGGAAACGGTCT
GATAAGAGACACCGGCATACTCTGCGACATCGTATAACGTTACTGGTTTCACATTCACCACCCTGAATTG
ACTCTCTTCCGGGCGCTATCATGCCATACCGCGAAAGGTTTTGCGCCATTCGATGGTGTCCGGGATCTCG
ACGCTCTCCCTTATGCGACTCCTGCATTAGGAAGCAGCCCAGTAGTAGGTTGAGGCCGTTGAGCACCGCC
GCCGCAAGGAATGGTGCATGCAAGGAGATGGCGCCCAACAGTCCCCCGGCCACGGGGCCTGCCACCATAC
CCACGCCGAAACAAGCGCTCATGAGCCCGAAGTGGCGAGCCCGATCTTCCCCATCGGTGATGTCGGCGAT
ATAGGCGCCAGCAACCGCACCTGTGGCGCCGGTGATGCCGGCCACGATGCGTCCGGCGTAGAGGATCGAG
ATCTCGATCCCGCGAAAT
Features (pLannotate 1.2.2; 20 found; start..end, strand, type, name):
      1..19      +  promoter       T7 promoter: promoter for bacteriophage T7 RNA polymerase
     20..44      +  protein_bind   lac operator: The lac repressor binds to the lac operator to inhibit transcription in E. coli. This inhibition can be relieved by adding lactose or isopropyl-β-D-thiogalactopyranoside (IPTG). lac repressor encoded by lacI
     59..81      +  RBS            RBS: efficient ribosome binding site from bacteriophage T7 gene 10 (Olins and Rangwala, 1989)
     89..121     +  CDS            T7 tag (gene 10 leader): leader peptide from bacteriophage T7 gene 10 promotes efficient translation in E. coli
    131..1207    +  CDS            wbpE: WBPE_PSEAE - Experimental evidence at protein level: Swiss-Prot protein existence level 1. Plays a role in the biosynthesis of B-band O antigen for serotype O5. Catalyzes the amination of UDP-2-acetamido-2-deoxy-3-oxo- D-glucuronic acid (UDP-3-oxo-D-GlcNAcA) to UDP-2-acetamido-3-amino-2,3- dideoxy-D-glucuronic acid (UDP-GlcNAc3NA), using L-glutamate as the preferred amine donor. From Pseudomonas aeruginosa (strain ATCC 15692 / DSM 22644 / CIP 104116 / JCM 14847 / LMG 12228 / 1C / PRS 101 / PAO1).
   1214..1231    +  CDS            9xHis (fragment): 9xHis affinity tag
   1241..1290    +  CDS            SET1 (fragment): solubility-enhancement tag derived from T7 phage gene 10B
   1298..1345    +  terminator     T7 terminator: transcription terminator for bacteriophage T7 RNA polymerase
   1382..1810    +  rep_origin     f1 ori (sequence partly withheld): f1 bacteriophage origin of replication; arrow indicates direction of (+) strand synthesis
   1863..1920    +  promoter       AmpR promoter (fragment): bla
   1929..2744    -  CDS            KanR: aminoglycoside phosphotransferase; aph(3')-Ia; confers resistance to kanamycin in bacteria or G418 (Geneticin®) in eukaryotes
   2866..3454    +  rep_origin     ori: high-copy-number ColE1/pMB1/pBR322/pUC origin of replication
   3640..3779    -  misc_feature   bom: basis of mobility region from pBR322
   3881..4072    -  CDS            rop: Rop protein, which maintains plasmids at low copy number; rop
   4089..4469    +  CDS            YPB1_ECOLX: Protein predicted: Swiss-Prot protein existence level 4. From Escherichia coli.
   4541..4832    -  CDS            TcR (fragment): tetracycline efflux protein; tet; confers resistance to tetracycline
   4847..4868    -  protein_bind   CAP binding site: CAP binding activates transcription in the presence of cAMP. E. coli catabolite activator protein
   4881..5963    -  CDS            lacI: lac repressor; lacI; The lac repressor binds to the lac operator to inhibit transcription in E. coli. This inhibition can be relieved by adding lactose or isopropyl-β-D-thiogalactopyranoside (IPTG).
   5964..6041    -  promoter       lacI promoter: lacI
   6049..6328    -  CDS            TcR (fragment): tetracycline efflux protein; tet; confers resistance to tetracycline
