[The description below was written by a language model from this plasmid's Addgene catalogue record and pLannotate feature annotations shown in this document.]
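Description:
T7-WbpE-His6 is a bacterial expression plasmid built on the pET24a(+) backbone for producing the Pseudomonas aeruginosa enzyme WbpE (PA3155) in E. coli. It is selected with kanamycin through an aph(3')-Ia resistance gene and replicates from a pBR322-type ColE1 origin accompanied by the bom mobilisation region and the rop gene, which moderates copy number. An f1 origin is also present, allowing single-stranded DNA production. The catalogue lists a total size of about 6.39 kb, while the sequenced record that was annotated is 6,349 nt, a small discrepancy the record does not explain. Short annotated fragments of a tetracycline resistance gene, an AmpR promoter and a solubility tag appear to be backbone remnants or partial matches rather than functional parts.

The roughly 1.08 kb wbpE coding sequence was cloned between BamHI and XhoI, placing it in frame with the backbone-encoded N-terminal T7 tag (the gene 10 leader peptide, which also aids translation initiation) and a C-terminal His6 tag for nickel-affinity purification. Transcription is driven by a T7 promoter controlled by an adjacent lac operator, with the T7 gene 10 ribosome binding site upstream and a T7 terminator downstream. The plasmid carries its own lacI gene, so expression stays repressed until IPTG is added in a host that supplies T7 RNA polymerase.

WbpE is an aminotransferase of the B-band O-antigen pathway that converts UDP-3-oxo-D-GlcNAcA to UDP-GlcNAc3NA, with L-glutamate as the preferred amine donor. The associated publication concerns chemoenzymatic synthesis of prokaryote-specific UDP-sugars, indicating that the purified recombinant enzyme is meant as a biocatalyst for preparing such nucleotide sugars.
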