Addgene plasmid #89712: T7-WbpE-His6
Purpose: Expresses WbpE from P. aeruginosa with an N-terminal T7 tag and a C-terminal His6 tag
Depositing lab: Barbara Imperiali. Depositing organization: Massachusetts Institute of Technology. Publication: Chemoenzymatic Synthesis and Applications of Prokaryote-Specific UDP-Sugars. Zamora CY, Schocker NS, Chang MM, Imperiali B. Methods Enzymol. 2017;597:145-186. doi: 10.1016/bs.mie.2017.06.003. Epub 2017 Jul 5. PubMed 28935101.
Backbone
  Vector backbone: pET24a(+)
  Backbone manufacturer: EMD Biosciences
  Backbone size w/o insert (bp): 5310
  Total vector size (bp): 6390
  Vector type: Bacterial Expression
Growth in bacteria
  Bacterial resistance: Kanamycin, 50 μg/mL
  Growth temperature: 37°C
  Growth strain: DH5alpha
  Copy number: Unknown
Gene/Insert
  Gene/Insert name: WbpE
  Species: Pseudomonas aeruginosa
  Insert size (bp): 1080
  GenBank ID: 882653
  Entrez Gene: wbpE (a.k.a. PA3155)
  Tag / fusion protein: T7 (N terminal on backbone); His6 (C terminal on backbone)
  Cloning method: Restriction Enzyme; 5′ cloning site BamHI (unknown if destroyed); 3′ cloning site XhoI (unknown if destroyed)
  Sequencing primers: 5′ ATGATTGAATTCATCGACCTGAAGAACCAGCAAGCGCGT; 3′ TCAATTCGTCAACGCAGCACAGATGATTTTGATGGATG
Terms and licenses: Academic/Nonprofit Terms; Industry Terms: Not Available to Industry
How to cite: T7-WbpE-His6 was a gift from Barbara Imperiali (Addgene plasmid # 89712 ; http://n2t.net/addgene:89712 ; RRID:Addgene_89712)
